Addgene plasmid #197931: HBT_pcoCASphi_version1
Purpose: Cloning vector with Arabidopsis codon optimized Casphi-2 protein, with SV40 NLS at the N-terminal and nucleoplasmin NLS at the C-terminal
Depositing lab: Steven Jacobsen. Depositing organization: University of California, Los Angeles (UCLA). Publication: Genome editing in plants using the compact editor CasPhi. Li Z, Zhong Z, Wu Z, Pausch P, Al-Shayeb B, Amerasekera J, Doudna JA, Jacobsen SE. Proc Natl Acad Sci U S A. 2023 Jan 24;120(4):e2216822120. doi: 10.1073/pnas.2216822120. Epub 2023 Jan 18. PubMed 36652483.
Backbone
  Vector backbone: HBT
  Backbone size w/o insert (bp): 3484
  Total vector size (bp): 6110
  Vector type: Plant Expression, CRISPR
Growth in bacteria
  Bacterial resistance: Ampicillin, 100 μg/mL
  Growth temperature: 37°C
  Growth strain: DH5alpha
  Copy number: High Copy
Gene/Insert
  Gene/Insert name: pcoCasphi-2 (alt names: Arabidopsis codon optimized Casphi-2; Cas12j2)
  Species: Synthetic
  Promoter: 35SPPDK promoter
  Tag / fusion protein: FLAG tag and SV40 NLS (N terminal on insert); nucleoplasmin NLS (C terminal on insert)
  Cloning method: Gibson Cloning
  Sequencing primers: 5′ GTCACGTAGTAAGCAGCTCTC; 3′ CAGAAATTATATGATAATCATCGCAAGAC
Terms and licenses: Academic/Nonprofit Terms; Industry Terms: Not Available to Industry
How to cite: HBT_pcoCASphi_version1 was a gift from Steven Jacobsen (Addgene plasmid # 197931 ; http://n2t.net/addgene:197931 ; RRID:Addgene_197931)
