[The description below was written by a language model from this plasmid's Addgene catalogue record and pLannotate feature annotations shown in this document.]
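Description:
HBT_pcoCASphi_version1 is a 6.1 kb plant expression and CRISPR vector built on the small HBT backbone, a non-binary plasmid type generally used for direct DNA delivery and transient expression, for example in protoplasts, rather than Agrobacterium-mediated transfer. It is maintained in E. coli as a high-copy plasmid through a ColE1/pUC-type origin and is selected with ampicillin via the β-lactamase gene and its native promoter. The feature table also picks up short remnants of lac regulatory elements, lacI, lacZα, rop, bom and a tet promoter. These are leftover backbone fragments and not functional parts of the design. No plant selectable marker or T-DNA border is annotated.

The payload is pcoCasphi-2, a synthetic, Arabidopsis codon-optimized coding sequence for CasΦ-2 (Cas12j2), a compact Cas12-family RNA-guided nuclease. It is driven by the 35SPPDK promoter, a hybrid of the cauliflower mosaic virus 35S enhancer and the maize C4PPDK basal promoter, and is terminated by the NOS terminator and polyadenylation signal. The protein carries an N-terminal FLAG tag (annotated as 2xFLAG) for detection. An SV40 NLS at the N terminus and a nucleoplasmin NLS at the C terminus direct it to the nucleus. The annotation also places the IV2 intron, a modified potato ST-LS1 intron, within the region occupied by the coding sequence. Such an intron is commonly included to restrict correct expression to plant cells, where it can be spliced, although the record does not comment on why it is here.

No guide RNA cassette is annotated, and the record describes the plasmid as a cloning vector. It therefore appears to serve as the nuclease expression module and as a starting point for building CasΦ genome-editing constructs for plants.
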