Features (pLannotate 1.2.2; 15 found; start..end, strand, type, name):
      1..17      -  promoter       tet promoter (fragment): E. coli promoter for tetracycline efflux protein gene
     63..79      -  protein_bind   lac operator: The lac repressor binds to the lac operator to inhibit transcription in E. coli. This inhibition can be relieved by adding lactose or isopropyl-β-D-thiogalactopyranoside (IPTG). lac repressor encoded by lacI
     87..117     -  promoter       lac promoter: promoter for the E. coli lac operon
    132..153     -  protein_bind   CAP binding site: CAP binding activates transcription in the presence of cAMP. E. coli catabolite activator protein
    166..258     -  CDS            lacI (fragment): lac repressor; lacI; The lac repressor binds to the lac operator to inhibit transcription in E. coli. This inhibition can be relieved by adding lactose or isopropyl-β-D-thiogalactopyranoside (IPTG).
    441..1029    -  rep_origin     ori: high-copy-number ColE1/pMB1/pBR322/pUC origin of replication
   1200..2060    -  CDS            AmpR: β-lactamase; bla; confers resistance to ampicillin, carbenicillin, and related antibiotics
   2061..2165    -  promoter       AmpR promoter: bla
   2260..2295    +  CDS            rop (fragment): Rop protein, which maintains plasmids at low copy number; rop
   2397..2496    +  misc_feature   bom (fragment): basis of mobility region from pBR322
   2502..2656    -  CDS            lacZα (fragment): LacZα fragment of β-galactosidase; lacZ fragment
   2722..3231    +  promoter       35SPPDK promoter: hybrid promoter consisting of the cauliflower mosaic virus 35S enhancer fused to the maize C4PPDK basal promoter (Yoo et al., 2007)
   3243..3290    +  CDS            2xFLAG: two tandem FLAG® epitope tags
   4304..4492    +  intron         IV2 intron: modified second intron of the potato ST-LS1 gene (Vancanneyt et al., 1990)
   5858..6110    +  terminator     NOS terminator: nopaline synthase terminator and poly(A) signal
>Addgene plasmid #197931 | HBT_pcoCASphi_version1 | addgene full sequence | sequence record 388007 | Addgene NGS Result
CGATGATAAGCTGTCAAACATGAGAATTCGTAATCATGGTCATAGCTGTTTCCTGTGTGAAATTGTTATC
CGCTCACAATTCCACACAACATACGAGCCGGAAGCATAAAGTGTAAAGCCTGGGGTGCCTAATGAGTGAG
CTAACTCACATTAATTGCGTTGCGCTCACTGCCCGCTTTCCAGTCGGGAAACCTGTCGTGCCAGCTGCAT
TAATGAATCGGCCAACGCGCGGGGAGAGGCGGTTTGCGTATTGGGCGCTCTTCCGCTTCCTCGCTCACTG
ACTCGCTGCGCTCGGTCGTTCGGCTGCGGCGAGCGGTATCAGCTCACTCAAAGGCGGTAATACGGTTATC
CACAGAATCAGGGGATAACGCAGGAAAGAACATGTGAGCAAAAGGCCAGCAAAAGGCCAGGAACCGTAAA
AAGGCCGCGTTGCTGGCGTTTTTCCATAGGCTCCGCCCCCCTGACGAGCATCACAAAAATCGACGCTCAA
GTCAGAGGTGGCGAAACCCGACAGGACTATAAAGATACCAGGCGTTTCCCCCTGGAAGCTCCCTCGTGCG
CTCTCCTGTTCCGACCCTGCCGCTTACCGGATACCTGTCCGCCTTTCTCCCTTCGGGAAGCGTGGCGCTT
TCTCATAGCTCACGCTGTAGGTATCTCAGTTCGGTGTAGGTCGTTCGCTCCAAGCTGGGCTGTGTGCACG
AACCCCCCGTTCAGCCCGACCGCTGCGCCTTATCCGGTAACTATCGTCTTGAGTCCAACCCGGTAAGACA
CGACTTATCGCCACTGGCAGCAGCCACTGGTAACAGGATTAGCAGAGCGAGGTATGTAGGCGGTGCTACA
GAGTTCTTGAAGTGGTGGCCTAACTACGGCTACACTAGAAGAACAGTATTTGGTATCTGCGCTCTGCTGA
AGCCAGTTACCTTCGGAAAAAGAGTTGGTAGCTCTTGATCCGGCAAACAAACCACCGCTGGTAGCGGTGG
TTTTTTTGTTTGCAAGCAGCAGATTACGCGCAGAAAAAAAGGATCTCAAGAAGATCCTTTGATCTTTTCT
ACGGGGTCTGACGCTCAGTGGAACGAAAACTCACGTTAAGGGATTTTGGTCATGAGATTATCAAAAAGGA
TCTTCACCTAGATCCTTTTAAATTAAAAATGAAGTTTTAAATCAATCTAAAGTATATATGAGTAAACTTG
GTCTGACAGTTACCAATGCTTAATCAGTGAGGCACCTATCTCAGCGATCTGTCTATTTCGTTCATCCATA
GTTGCCTGACTCCCCGTCGTGTAGATAACTACGATACGGGAGGGCTTACCATCTGGCCCCAGTGCTGCAA
TGATACCGCGAGACCCACGCTCACCGGCTCCAGATTTATCAGCAATAAACCAGCCAGCCGGAAGGGCCGA
GCGCAGAAGTGGTCCTGCAACTTTATCCGCCTCCATCCAGTCTATTAATTGTTGCCGGGAAGCTAGAGTA
AGTAGTTCGCCAGTTAATAGTTTGCGCAACGTTGTTGCCATTGCTACAGGCATCGTGGTGTCACGCTCGT
CGTTTGGTATGGCTTCATTCAGCTCCGGTTCCCAACGATCAAGGCGAGTTACATGATCCCCCATGTTGTG
CAAAAAAGCGGTTAGCTCCTTCGGTCCTCCGATCGTTGTCAGAAGTAAGTTGGCCGCAGTGTTATCACTC
ATGGTTATGGCAGCACTGCATAATTCTCTTACTGTCATGCCATCCGTAAGATGCTTTTCTGTGACTGGTG
AGTACTCAACCAAGTCATTCTGAGAATAGTGTATGCGGCGACCGAGTTGCTCTTGCCCGGCGTCAATACG
GGATAATACCGCGCCACATAGCAGAACTTTAAAAGTGCTCATCATTGGAAAACGTTCTTCGGGGCGAAAA
CTCTCAAGGATCTTACCGCTGTTGAGATCCAGTTCGATGTAACCCACTCGTGCACCCAACTGATCTTCAG
CATCTTTTACTTTCACCAGCGTTTCTGGGTGAGCAAAAACAGGAAGGCAAAATGCCGCAAAAAAGGGAAT
AAGGGCGACACGGAAATGTTGAATACTCATACTCTTCCTTTTTCAATATTATTGAAGCATTTATCAGGGT
TATTGTCTCATGAGCGGATACATATTTGAATGTATTTAGAAAAATAAACAAATAGGGGTTCCGCGCACAT
TTCCCCGAAAAGTGCCACCTGACGTCTAAGAAACCATTATTATCATGACATTAACCTATAAAAATAGGCG
TATCACGAGGCCCTTTCGTCTCGCGCGTTTCGGTGATGACGGTGAAAACCTCTGACACATGCAGCTCCCG
GAGACGGTCACAGCTTGTCTGTAAGCGGATGCCGGGAGCAGACAAGCCCGTCAGGGCGCGTCAGCGGGTG
TTGGCGGGTGTCGGGGCTGGCTTAACTATGCGGCATCAGAGCAGATTGTACTGAGAGTGCACCATATGCG
GTGTGAAATACCGCACAGATGCGTAAGGAGAAAATACCGCATCAGGCGCCATTCGCCATTCAGGCTGCGC
AACTGTTGGGAAGGGCGATCGGTGCGGGCCTCTTCGCTATTACGCCAGCTGGCGAAAGGGGGATGTGCTG
CAAGGCGATTAAGTTGGGTAACGCCAGGGTTTTCCCAGTCACGACGTTGTAAAACGACGGCCAGTGCCAA
GCTCTCGAGAAGCTTACTCCAAGAATATCAAAGATACAGTCTCAGAAGACCAAAGGGCTATTGAGACTTT
TCAACAAAGGGTAATATCGGGAAACCTCCTCGGATTCCATTGCCCAGCTATCTGTCACTTCATCAAAAGG
ACAGTAGAAAAGGAAGGTGGCACCTACAAATGCCATCATTGCGATAAAGGAAAGGCTATCGTTCAAGATG
CCTCTGCCGACAGTGGTCCCAAAGATGGACCCCCACCCACAAGGAGCATCGTGGAAAAAGAAGACGTTCC
AACCACGTCTTCAAAGCAAGTGGATTGATGTGATATCTCCACTGACGTAAGGGATGACGCACAATCCCAC
TATCCTTCGCCCCAAGCTTGGGCCCAAGCTTGGGTCGCGCCCCACGGATGGTATAAGAATAAAGGCATTC
CGCGTGCAGGATTCACCCGTTCGCCTCTCACCTTTTCGCTGTACTCTCTCGCCACACACACCCCCTCTCC
AGCTCCGTTGGAGCTCCGGACAGCAGCAGGCGCGGGGCGGTCACGTAGTAAGCAGCTCTCGGCTCCCTCT
CCCCTTGCTCCGTGGATCCATGGATTACAAGGATGATGATGATAAGGATTACAAGGATGATGATGATAAG
ATGGCTCCAAAGAAGAAGAGAAAGGTTGGAATCCACGGAGTTCCAGCTGCTATGCCGAAGCCCGCCGTCG
AATCAGAGTTTTCCAAAGTCCTCAAGAAACACTTTCCTGGGGAGCGTTTTAGGTCTAGCTATATGAAGAG
GGGGGGTAAAATTCTGGCAGCACAAGGCGAGGAAGCTGTAGTGGCGTACTTGCAGGGAAAGAGTGAGGAG
GAACCGCCGAATTTTCAGCCGCCGGCGAAGTGCCACGTGGTCACCAAAAGCAGGGATTTCGCAGAATGGC
CCATAATGAAAGCCTCTGAAGCCATACAGAGGTACATCTATGCGCTCAGCACTACAGAGCGAGCTGCCTG
CAAACCGGGTAAGAGCTCAGAAAGTCACGCGGCCTGGTTCGCGGCTACAGGGGTGAGCAATCACGGCTAT
TCTCATGTACAAGGTCTTAACCTGATCTTTGACCACACGCTAGGACGATACGATGGCGTTTTAAAGAAAG
TACAGCTTCGAAATGAGAAGGCCCGAGCTAGATTGGAAAGCATAAACGCCTCACGAGCTGATGAAGGATT
GCCGGAAATCAAGGCCGAGGAGGAGGAGGTAGCTACAAATGAAACAGGTCATCTACTACAGCCGCCAGGC
ATAAACCCATCATTCTACGTCTACCAGACCATATCTCCGCAGGCTTACCGACCAAGGGACGAAATAGTGT
TACCACCCGAGTACGCCGGTTACGTCAGGGATCCGAACGCTCCGATTCCACTGGGCGTGGTCAGGAACCG
TTGTGACATACAGAAGGGTTGCCCGGGATATATACCCGAGTGGCAGAGGGAAGCTGGTACGGCAATTAGT
CCCAAGACAGGAAAAGCAGTGACGGTTCCAGGACTTAGCCCGAAGAAGAATAAACGTATGCGTAGGTACT
GGAGGTCAGAAAAGGAGAAGGCTCAAGATGCACTTCTCGTAACTGTAAGGATAGGTACCGATTGGGTAGT
CATAGACGTAAGAGGATTACTAAGAAACGCCAGGTAAGTTTCTGCTTCTACCTTTGATATATATATAATA
ATTATCATTAATTAGTAGTAATATAATATTTCAAATATTTTTTTCAAAATAAAAGAATGTAGTATATAGC
AATTGCTTTTCTGTAGTTTATAAGTGTGTATATTTTAATTTATAACTTTTCTAATATATGACCAAAATTT
GTTGATGTGCAGGTGGAGGACTATTGCTCCCAAGGACATAAGTTTAAATGCACTTCTAGATTTATTTACC
GGTGATCCAGTCATCGATGTCAGACGAAACATCGTGACCTTCACCTATACCTTGGACGCTTGCGGAACTT
ATGCTAGAAAATGGACTCTCAAGGGAAAACAGACAAAAGCAACCTTAGATAAACTGACAGCGACACAAAC
TGTGGCCTTAGTTGCTATAGATCTGGGACAAACAAACCCAATTAGCGCGGGTATCAGTCGTGTCACACAG
GAGAACGGGGCCCTCCAGTGCGAACCGCTTGATCGTTTTACATTGCCTGATGACCTTTTGAAAGATATTT
CTGCGTACCGAATTGCATGGGACCGTAACGAGGAGGAACTCAGGGCCAGATCCGTTGAGGCACTCCCAGA
GGCACAACAAGCAGAGGTCAGAGCTCTGGACGGGGTCTCCAAAGAGACCGCGCGTACACAGTTGTGCGCG
GACTTCGGTCTGGACCCAAAGCGACTACCGTGGGATAAAATGAGTAGCAATACCACGTTCATAAGCGAGG
CGCTCCTTTCCAACAGCGTATCCCGTGACCAAGTATTCTTTACCCCGGCCCCAAAGAAAGGAGCCAAGAA
GAAAGCACCGGTGGAAGTGATGCGAAAAGACAGGACATGGGCGCGAGCGTACAAACCACGACTCTCAGTA
GAAGCACAAAAGTTGAAAAATGAGGCTCTTTGGGCTTTGAAGCGTACCTCTCCAGAATATCTAAAGTTGT
CACGACGTAAAGAAGAATTGTGTAGGAGGTCCATTAATTACGTGATAGAAAAAACTAGAAGGCGAACCCA
ATGCCAAATTGTGATCCCCGTTATAGAAGATCTAAATGTCCGATTTTTCCACGGGTCTGGCAAACGACTC
CCGGGCTGGGATAACTTCTTCACGGCAAAGAAGGAAAACCGATGGTTTATCCAAGGGCTACATAAGGCGT
TTTCTGACTTAAGGACCCACCGATCCTTCTACGTGTTCGAGGTGCGTCCAGAGAGAACATCAATCACCTG
TCCGAAATGCGGGCACTGTGAAGTGGGGAACAGGGATGGAGAAGCCTTTCAGTGTCTCAGTTGCGGTAAG
ACATGCAACGCAGATCTGGACGTAGCGACACATAACTTGACTCAAGTGGCGCTCACCGGCAAAACAATGC
CGAAGAGAGAGGAGCCTAGAGATGCACAAGGGACAGCCCCCGCGAGAAAGACGAAGAAAGCTAGCAAGTC
AAAGGCACCCCCGGCTGAACGTGAGGATCAGACTCCCGCTCAAGAGCCGTCCCAAACGTCCAAGAGACCA
GCTGCTACCAAGAAGGCTGGACAGGCTAAGAAGAAGAAGTGACTGCAGATCGTTCAAACATTTGGCAATA
AAGTTTCTTAAGATTGAATCCTGTTGCCGGTCTTGCGATGATTATCATATAATTTCTGTTGAATTACGTT
AAGCATGTAATAATTAACATGTAATGCATGACGTTATTTATGAGATGGGTTTTTATGATTAGAGTCCCGC
AATTATACATTTAATACGCGATAGAAAACAAAATATAGCGCGCAAACTAGGATAAATTATCGCGCGCGGT
GTCATCTATGTTACTAGATC
